Addgene plasmid #55580: mTurquoise-Sequestosome1-C-18
Purpose: Localization: Membrane Scaffold, Excitation: 434, Emission: 474
Depositing lab: Michael Davidson. Depositing organization: Florida State University, Tallahassee.
Backbone
  Vector backbone: mTurquoise-C1
  Backbone size w/o insert (bp): 4750
  Vector type: Mammalian Expression
  Selectable markers: Neomycin (select with G418)
Growth in bacteria
  Bacterial resistance: Kanamycin, 50 μg/mL
  Growth temperature: 37°C
  Growth strain: DH5alpha
  Copy number: High Copy
Gene/Insert
  Gene/Insert name: Sequestosome1 (alt name: NM_001142298.1)
  Species: H. sapiens (human)
  Entrez Gene: SQSTM1 (a.k.a. A170, DMRV, EBIAP, FTDALS3, NADGP, OSIL, PDB3, ZIP3, p60, p62, p62B)
  Promoter: CMV
  Tag / fusion protein: mTurquoise (N terminal on backbone)
  Cloning method: Unknown
  Sequencing primers: 5′ CMV-F; 3′ SV40pA-R
Terms and licenses: Academic/Nonprofit Terms; Industry Terms
Depositor comments: . Excitation = 434; Emission = 474
How to cite: mTurquoise-Sequestosome1-C-18 was a gift from Michael Davidson (Addgene plasmid # 55580 ; http://n2t.net/addgene:55580 ; RRID:Addgene_55580)
