[The description below was written by a language model from this plasmid's Addgene catalogue record and the feature table of its GenBank file.]
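Description:
mTurquoise-Sequestosome1-C-18 is a mammalian expression plasmid built on the mTurquoise-C1 backbone (about 4.75 kb without insert) that produces human sequestosome-1 (SQSTM1, also known as p62) fused to the cyan fluorescent protein mTurquoise. Expression is driven by the CMV promoter, and the listed 3′ sequencing primer points to an SV40 polyadenylation signal downstream of the fusion. The plasmid is maintained at high copy in E. coli under kanamycin selection, and it carries a neomycin resistance marker so that transfected mammalian cells can be selected with G418. The origin of replication is not stated in the record.

The fluorescent protein sits at the N terminus of the fusion, supplied by the backbone, with the SQSTM1 coding sequence cloned downstream. The "C-18" in the name probably refers to this C-type arrangement and a linker length, but the record does not define it, and the cloning method is listed as unknown. The available annotated sequence covers only 1,942 bp of the plasmid. It shows a Kozak consensus for strong translation initiation immediately ahead of a mammalian codon-optimized mTurquoise open reading frame, described as an enhanced monomeric CFP variant, along with standard EGFP-family sequencing primer sites. The SQSTM1 portion, promoter, resistance genes and other backbone elements are not annotated there.

The construct is intended as a live-cell localization marker. The depositor classifies it under "membrane scaffold" localization and gives an excitation maximum of 434 nm and an emission maximum of 474 nm, making it suited to imaging p62 distribution in the cyan channel, alone or alongside other spectrally distinct fluorescent fusions.
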