LOCUS       Exported 1942 bp ds-DNA linear SYN 20-MAY-2021
DEFINITION  Localization: Membrane Scaffold, Excitation: 434, Emission: 474.
ACCESSION   .
VERSION     .
KEYWORDS    mTurquoise-Sequestosome1-C-18
SOURCE      synthetic DNA construct
  ORGANISM  synthetic DNA construct
REFERENCE   1 (bases 1 to 1942)
  TITLE     Davidson Cyan Fluorescent Proteins
REFERENCE   2 (bases 1 to 1942)
  AUTHORS   .
  TITLE     Direct Submission
  JOURNAL   Exported May 20, 2021 from SnapGene Server 1.1.58
            http://www.snapgene.com
FEATURES             Location/Qualifiers
     source          1..1942
                     /organism="synthetic DNA construct"
                     /mol_type="other DNA"
     regulatory      28..37
                     /regulatory_class="other"
                     /note="vertebrate consensus sequence for strong initiation
                     of translation (Kozak, 1987)"
     CDS             34..750
                     /codon_start=1
                     /product="enhanced monomeric variant of CFP (Goedhart et
                     al., 2010)"
                     /label=mTurquoise
                     /note="mammalian codon-optimized"
                     /translation="MVSKGEELFTGVVPILVELDGDVNGHKFSVSGEGEGDATYGKLTL
                     KFICTTGKLPVPWPTLVTTLSWGVQCFARYPDHMKQHDFFKSAMPEGYVQERTIFFKDD
                     GNYKTRAEVKFEGDTLVNRIELKGIDFKEDGNILGHKLEYNYISDNVYITADKQKNGIK
                     ANFKIRHNIEDGGVQLADHYQQNTPIGDGPVLLPDNHYLSTQSKLSKDPNEKRDHMVLL
                     EFVTAAGITLGMDELYK"
     primer_bind     complement(79..100)
                     /label=EGFP-N
                     /note="EGFP, reverse primer"
     primer_bind     complement(340..359)
                     /label=EXFP-R
                     /note="For distinguishing EGFP variants, reverse primer"
     primer_bind     687..708
                     /label=EGFP-C
                     /note="EGFP, forward primer"
ORIGIN
        1 acgtcagatc cgctagcgct accggtcgcc accatggtga gcaagggcga ggagctgttc
       61 accggggtgg tgcccatcct ggtcgagctg gacggcgacg taaacggcca caagttcagc
      121 gtgtccggcg agggcgaggg cgatgccacc tacggcaagc tgaccctgaa gttcatctgc
      181 accaccggca agctgcccgt gccctggccc accctcgtga ccaccctgtc ctggggcgtg
      241 cagtgcttcg cccgctaccc cgaccacatg aagcagcacg acttcttcaa gtccgccatg
      301 cccgaaggct acgtccagga gcgcaccatc ttcttcaagg acgacggcaa ctacaagacc
      361 cgcgccgagg tgaagttcga gggcgacacc ctggtgaacc gcatcgagct gaagggcatc
      421 gacttcaagg aggacggcaa catcctgggg cacaagctgg agtacaacta catcagcgac
      481 aacgtctata tcaccgccga caagcagaag aacggcatca aggccaactt caagatccgc
      541 cacaacatcg aggacggcgg cgtgcagctc gccgaccact accagcagaa cacccccatc
      601 ggcgacggcc ccgtgctgct gcccgacaac cactacctga gcacccagtc caagctgagc
      661 aaagacccca acgagaagcg cgatcacatg gtcctgctgg agttcgtgac cgccgccggg
      721 atcactctcg gcatggacga gctgtacaag tccggactca gatctcgaga gagcggaggt
      781 agcgcatccg gcggaagcgg aggagccatg tcctacgtga aggatgacat cttccgaatc
      841 tacattaaag agaaaaaaga gtgccggcgg gaccaccgcc caccgtgtgc tcaggaggcg
      901 ccccgcaaca tggtgcaccc caatgtgatc tgcgatggct gcaatgggcc tgtggtagga
      961 acccgctaca agtgcagcgt ctgcccagac tacgacttgt gtagcgtctg cgagggaaag
     1021 ggcttgcacc gggggcacac caagctcgca ttccccagcc ccttcgggca cctgtctgag
     1081 ggcttctcgc acagccgctg gctccggaag gtgaaacacg gacacttcgg gtggccagga
     1141 tgggaaatgg gtccaccagg aaactggagc ccacgtcctc ctcgtgcagg ggaggcccgc
     1201 cctggcccca cggcagaatc agcttctggt ccatcggagg atccgagtgt gaatttcctg
     1261 aagaacgttg gggagagtgt ggcagctgcc cttagccctc tgggcattga agttgatatc
     1321 gatgtggagc acggagggaa aagaagccgc ctgacccccg tctctccaga gagttccagc
     1381 acagaggaga agagcagctc acagccaagc agctgctgct ctgatcccag caagccgggt
     1441 gggaatgttg agggcgccac gcagtctctg gcggagcaga tgagaaagat cgccttggag
     1501 tccgaggggc gccctgagga acagatggag tcggataact gttcaggagg agatgatgac
     1561 tggacccatc tgtcttcaaa agaagtggac ccgtctacag gtgaactcca gtccctacag
     1621 atgccagaat ccgaagggcc aagctctctg gacccctccc aggagggacc cacagggctg
     1681 aaggaagctg ccttgtaccc acatctcccg ccagaggctg acccgcggct gattgagtcc
     1741 ctctcccaga tgctgtccat gggcttctct gatgaaggcg gctggctcac caggctcctg
     1801 cagaccaaga actatgacat cggagcggct ctggacacca tccagtattc aaagcatccc
     1861 ccgccgttgt gagaattctg cagtcgacgg taccgcgggc ccgggatcca ccggatctag
     1921 ataactgatc ataatcagcc at
//
