LOCUS       Exported 5824 bp ds-DNA circular SYN 12-MAY-2021
DEFINITION  Localization: Membrane Scaffold, Excitation: 434, Emission: 474.
ACCESSION   .
VERSION     .
KEYWORDS    mTurquoise-Sequestosome1-C-18
SOURCE      synthetic DNA construct
  ORGANISM  synthetic DNA construct
REFERENCE   1 (bases 1 to 5824)
  TITLE     Davidson Cyan Fluorescent Proteins
REFERENCE   2 (bases 1 to 5824)
  AUTHORS   .
  TITLE     Direct Submission
  JOURNAL   Exported May 12, 2021 from SnapGene Server 1.1.58
            http://www.snapgene.com
FEATURES             Location/Qualifiers
     source          1..5824
                     /organism="synthetic DNA construct"
                     /mol_type="other DNA"
     enhancer        1..304
                     /label=CMV enhancer
                     /note="human cytomegalovirus immediate early enhancer"
     promoter        305..508
                     /label=CMV promoter
                     /note="human cytomegalovirus (CMV) immediate early
                     promoter"
     primer_bind     459..479
                     /label=CMV-F
                     /note="Human CMV immediate early promoter, forward primer"
     regulatory      547..556
                     /regulatory_class="other"
                     /note="vertebrate consensus sequence for strong initiation
                     of translation (Kozak, 1987)"
     CDS             553..1269
                     /codon_start=1
                     /product="enhanced monomeric variant of CFP (Goedhart et
                     al., 2010)"
                     /label=mTurquoise
                     /note="mammalian codon-optimized"
                     /translation="MVSKGEELFTGVVPILVELDGDVNGHKFSVSGEGEGDATYGKLTL
                     KFICTTGKLPVPWPTLVTTLSWGVQCFARYPDHMKQHDFFKSAMPEGYVQERTIFFKDD
                     GNYKTRAEVKFEGDTLVNRIELKGIDFKEDGNILGHKLEYNYISDNVYITADKQKNGIK
                     ANFKIRHNIEDGGVQLADHYQQNTPIGDGPVLLPDNHYLSTQSKLSKDPNEKRDHMVLL
                     EFVTAAGITLGMDELYK"
     primer_bind     complement(598..619)
                     /label=EGFP-N
                     /note="EGFP, reverse primer"
     primer_bind     complement(859..878)
                     /label=EXFP-R
                     /note="For distinguishing EGFP variants, reverse primer"
     primer_bind     1206..1227
                     /label=EGFP-C
                     /note="EGFP, forward primer"
     polyA_signal    2552..2673
                     /label=SV40 poly(A) signal
                     /note="SV40 polyadenylation signal"
     primer_bind     complement(2589..2608)
                     /label=SV40pA-R
                     /note="SV40 polyA, reverse primer"
     primer_bind     2643..2662
                     /label=EBV-rev
                     /note="SV40 polyA terminator, reverse primer"
     rep_origin      complement(2680..3135)
                     /direction=LEFT
                     /label=f1 ori
                     /note="f1 bacteriophage origin of replication; arrow
                     indicates direction of (+) strand synthesis"
     primer_bind     complement(2817..2838)
                     /label=F1ori-F
                     /note="F1 origin, forward primer"
     primer_bind     3029..3048
                     /label=F1ori-R
                     /note="F1 origin, reverse primer"
     promoter        3162..3266
                     /gene="bla"
                     /label=AmpR promoter
     promoter        3268..3625
                     /label=SV40 promoter
                     /note="SV40 enhancer and early promoter"
     primer_bind     complement(3291..3311)
                     /label=pBABE 3'
                     /note="SV40 enhancer, reverse primer for pBABE vectors"
     rep_origin      3476..3611
                     /label=SV40 ori
                     /note="SV40 origin of replication"
     primer_bind     3538..3557
                     /label=SV40pro-F
                     /note="SV40 promoter/origin, forward primer"
     CDS             3660..4454
                     /codon_start=1
                     /gene="aph(3')-II (or nptII)"
                     /product="aminoglycoside phosphotransferase from Tn5"
                     /label=NeoR/KanR
                     /note="confers resistance to neomycin, kanamycin, and G418
                     (Geneticin(R))"
                     /translation="MIEQDGLHAGSPAAWVERLFGYDWAQQTIGCSDAAVFRLSAQGRP
                     VLFVKTDLSGALNELQDEAARLSWLATTGVPCAAVLDVVTEAGRDWLLLGEVPGQDLLS
                     SHLAPAEKVSIMADAMRRLHTLDPATCPFDHQAKHRIERARTRMEAGLVDQDDLDEEHQ
                     GLAPAELFARLKASMPDGEDLVVTHGDACLPNIMVENGRFSGFIDCGRLGVADRYQDIA
                     LATRDIAEELGGEWADRFLVLYGIAAPDSQRIAFYRLLDEFF"
     primer_bind     complement(3714..3733)
                     /label=Neo-R
                     /note="Neomycin resistance gene, reverse primer"
     primer_bind     4324..4343
                     /label=Neo-F
                     /note="Neomycin resistance gene, forward primer"
     primer_bind     complement(4642..4661)
                     /label=TK-pA-R
                     /note="Thymidine kinase polyA, reverse primer"
     polyA_signal    4686..4733
                     /label=HSV TK poly(A) signal
                     /note="herpes simplex virus thymidine kinase
                     polyadenylation signal (Cole and Stacy, 1985)"
     rep_origin      5062..5650
                     /direction=RIGHT
                     /label=ori
                     /note="high-copy-number ColE1/pMB1/pBR322/pUC origin of
                     replication"
     primer_bind     5551..5570
                     /label=pBR322ori-F
                     /note="pBR322 origin, forward primer"
ORIGIN
        1 cgttacataa cttacggtaa atggcccgcc tggctgaccg cccaacgacc cccgcccatt
       61 gacgtcaata atgacgtatg ttcccatagt aacgccaata gggactttcc attgacgtca
      121 atgggtggag tatttacggt aaactgccca cttggcagta catcaagtgt atcatatgcc
      181 aagtacgccc cctattgacg tcaatgacgg taaatggccc gcctggcatt atgcccagta
      241 catgacctta tgggactttc ctacttggca gtacatctac gtattagtca tcgctattac
      301 catggtgatg cggttttggc agtacatcaa tgggcgtgga tagcggtttg actcacgggg
      361 atttccaagt ctccacccca ttgacgtcaa tgggagtttg ttttggcacc aaaatcaacg
      421 ggactttcca aaatgtcgta acaactccgc cccattgacg caaatgggcg gtaggcgtgt
      481 acggtgggag gtctatataa gcagagctgg tttagtgaac cgtcagatcc gctagcgcta
      541 ccggtcgcca ccatggtgag caagggcgag gagctgttca ccggggtggt gcccatcctg
      601 gtcgagctgg acggcgacgt aaacggccac aagttcagcg tgtccggcga gggcgagggc
      661 gatgccacct acggcaagct gaccctgaag ttcatctgca ccaccggcaa gctgcccgtg
      721 ccctggccca ccctcgtgac caccctgtcc tggggcgtgc agtgcttcgc ccgctacccc
      781 gaccacatga agcagcacga cttcttcaag tccgccatgc ccgaaggcta cgtccaggag
      841 cgcaccatct tcttcaagga cgacggcaac tacaagaccc gcgccgaggt gaagttcgag
      901 ggcgacaccc tggtgaaccg catcgagctg aagggcatcg acttcaagga ggacggcaac
      961 atcctggggc acaagctgga gtacaactac atcagcgaca acgtctatat caccgccgac
     1021 aagcagaaga acggcatcaa ggccaacttc aagatccgcc acaacatcga ggacggcggc
     1081 gtgcagctcg ccgaccacta ccagcagaac acccccatcg gcgacggccc cgtgctgctg
     1141 cccgacaacc actacctgag cacccagtcc aagctgagca aagaccccaa cgagaagcgc
     1201 gatcacatgg tcctgctgga gttcgtgacc gccgccggga tcactctcgg catggacgag
     1261 ctgtacaagt ccggactcag atctcgagag agcggaggta gcgcatccgg cggaagcgga
     1321 ggagccatgt cctacgtgaa ggatgacatc ttccgaatct acattaaaga gaaaaaagag
     1381 tgccggcggg accaccgccc accgtgtgct caggaggcgc cccgcaacat ggtgcacccc
     1441 aatgtgatct gcgatggctg caatgggcct gtggtaggaa cccgctacaa gtgcagcgtc
     1501 tgcccagact acgacttgtg tagcgtctgc gagggaaagg gcttgcaccg ggggcacacc
     1561 aagctcgcat tccccagccc cttcgggcac ctgtctgagg gcttctcgca cagccgctgg
     1621 ctccggaagg tgaaacacgg acacttcggg tggccaggat gggaaatggg tccaccagga
     1681 aactggagcc cacgtcctcc tcgtgcaggg gaggcccgcc ctggccccac ggcagaatca
     1741 gcttctggtc catcggagga tccgagtgtg aatttcctga agaacgttgg ggagagtgtg
     1801 gcagctgccc ttagccctct gggcattgaa gttgatatcg atgtggagca cggagggaaa
     1861 agaagccgcc tgacccccgt ctctccagag agttccagca cagaggagaa gagcagctca
     1921 cagccaagca gctgctgctc tgatcccagc aagccgggtg ggaatgttga gggcgccacg
     1981 cagtctctgg cggagcagat gagaaagatc gccttggagt ccgaggggcg ccctgaggaa
     2041 cagatggagt cggataactg ttcaggagga gatgatgact ggacccatct gtcttcaaaa
     2101 gaagtggacc cgtctacagg tgaactccag tccctacaga tgccagaatc cgaagggcca
     2161 agctctctgg acccctccca ggagggaccc acagggctga aggaagctgc cttgtaccca
     2221 catctcccgc cagaggctga cccgcggctg attgagtccc tctcccagat gctgtccatg
     2281 ggcttctctg atgaaggcgg ctggctcacc aggctcctgc agaccaagaa ctatgacatc
     2341 ggagcggctc tggacaccat ccagtattca aagcatcccc cgccgttgtg agaattctgc
     2401 agtcgacggt accgcgggcc cgggatccac cggatctaga taactgatca taatcagcca
     2461 taccacattt gtagaggttt tacttgcttt aaaaaacctc ccacacctcc ccctgaacct
     2521 gaaacataaa atgaatgcaa ttgttgttgt taacttgttt attgcagctt ataatggtta
     2581 caaataaagc aatagcatca caaatttcac aaataaagca tttttttcac tgcattctag
     2641 ttgtggtttg tccaaactca tcaatgtatc ttaacgcgta aattgtaagc gttaatattt
     2701 tgttaaaatt cgcgttaaat ttttgttaaa tcagctcatt ttttaaccaa taggccgaaa
     2761 tcggcaaaat cccttataaa tcaaaagaat agaccgagat agggttgagt gttgttccag
     2821 tttggaacaa gagtccacta ttaaagaacg tggactccaa cgtcaaaggn nnnnnnnnnn
     2881 nnnnnnnnnn nnnnnnnnnn nnnnnnnnnn nnnnnnnntn nnnnnnnnnn nnnnnnnnnn
     2941 nnnnnnnnnn nnnnnnnnnn nnnnnnnnnn nnnnnnnnnn nnnnnnnnnn nnnnnnnnnn
     3001 nnnnnnnnnn gnnnnnnnnn nnnnnnnnnn nnnnnnnnnn nnnnnnnnnn nnnnnnnnnn
     3061 nnnnnnnnnn nnnnnnnnnn nnnnnnnnnn nnnnnnnnnn nnnnnnnnnn nnnnnnnnnn
     3121 nnnnnnnnnn nnnnncaggt ggcacttttc ggggaaatgt gcgcggaacc cctatttgtt
     3181 tatttttcta aatacattca aatatgtatc cgctcatgag acaataaccc tgataaatgc
     3241 ttcaataata ttgaaaaagg aagagtcctg aggcggaaag aaccagctgt ggaatgtgtg
     3301 tcagttaggg tgtggaaagt ccccaggctc cccagcaggc agaagtatgc aaagcatgca
     3361 tctcaattag tcagcaacca ggtgtggaaa gtccccaggc tccccagcag gcagaagtat
     3421 gcaaagcatg catctcaatt agtcagcaac catagtcccg cccctaactc cgcccatccc
     3481 gcccctaact ccgcccagtt ccgcccattc tccgccccat ggctgactaa ttttttttat
     3541 ttatgcagag gccgaggccg cctcggcctc tgagctattc cagaagtagt gaggaggctt
     3601 ttttggaggc ctaggctttt gcaaagatcg atcaagagac aggatgagga tcgtttcgca
     3661 tgattgaaca agatggattg cacgcaggtt ctccggccgc ttgggtggag aggctattcg
     3721 gctatgactg ggcacaacag acaatcggct gctctgatgc cgccgtgttc cggctgtcag
     3781 cgcaggggcg cccggttctt tttgtcaaga ccgacctgtc cggtgccctg aatgaactgc
     3841 aagacgaggc agcgcggcta tcgtggctgg ccacgacggg cgttccttgc gcagctgtgc
     3901 tcgacgttgt cactgaagcg ggaagggact ggctgctatt gggcgaagtg ccggggcagg
     3961 atctcctgtc atctcacctt gctcctgccg agaaagtatc catcatggct gatgcaatgc
     4021 ggcggctgca tacgcttgat ccggctacct gcccattcga ccaccaagcg aaacatcgca
     4081 tcgagcgagc acgtactcgg atggaagccg gtcttgtcga tcaggatgat ctggacgaag
     4141 agcatcaggg gctcgcgcca gccgaactgt tcgccaggct caaggcgagc atgcccgacg
     4201 gcgaggatct cgtcgtgacc catggcgatg cctgcttgcc gaatatcatg gtggaaaatg
     4261 gccgcttttc tggattcatc gactgtggcc ggctgggtgt ggcggaccgc tatcaggaca
     4321 tagcgttggc tacccgtgat attgctgaag agcttggcgg cgaatgggct gaccgcttcc
     4381 tcgtgcttta cggtatcgcc gctcccgatt cgcagcgcat cgccttctat cgccttcttg
     4441 acgagttctt ctgagcggga ctctggggtt cgaaatgacc gaccaagcga cgcccaacct
     4501 gccatcacga gatttcgatt ccaccgccgc cttctatgaa aggttgggct tcggaatcgt
     4561 tttccgggac gccggctgga tgatcctcca gcgcggggat ctcatgctgg agttcttcgc
     4621 ccaccctagg gggaggctaa ctgaaacacg gaaggagaca ataccggaag gaacccgcgc
     4681 tatgacggca ataaaaagac agaataaaac gcacggtgtt gggtcgtttg ttcataaacg
     4741 cggggttcgg tcccagggct ggcactctgt cgatacccca ccgagacccc attggggcca
     4801 atacgcccgc gtttcttcct tttccccacc ccacccccca agttcgggtg aaggcccagg
     4861 gctcgcagcc aacgtcgggg cggcaggccc tgccatagcc tcaggttact catatatact
     4921 ttagattgat ttaaaacttc atttttaatt taaaaggatc taggtgaaga tcctttttga
     4981 taatctcatg accaaaatcc cttaacgtga gttttcgttc cactgagcgt cagaccccgt
     5041 agaaaagatc aaaggatctt cttgagatcc tttttttctg cgcgtaatct gctgcttgca
     5101 aacaaaaaaa ccaccgctac cagcggtggt ttgtttgccg gatcaagagc taccaactct
     5161 ttttccgaag gtaactggct tcagcagagc gcagatacca aatactgttc ttctagtgta
     5221 gccgtagtta ggccaccact tcaagaactc tgtagcaccg cctacatacc tcgctctgct
     5281 aatcctgtta ccagtggctg ctgccagtgg cgataagtcg tgtcttaccg ggttggactc
     5341 aagacgatag ttaccggata aggcgcagcg gtcgggctga acggggggtt cgtgcacaca
     5401 gcccagcttg gagcgaacga cctacaccga actgagatac ctacagcgtg agctatgaga
     5461 aagcgccacg cttcccgaag ggagaaaggc ggacaggtat ccggtaagcg gcagggtcgg
     5521 aacaggagag cgcacgaggg agcttccagg gggaaacgcc tggtatcttt atagtcctgt
     5581 cgggtttcgc cacctctgac ttgagcgtcg atttttgtga tgctcgtcag gggggcggag
     5641 cctatggaaa aacgccagca acgcggcctt tttacggttc ctggcctttt gctggccttt
     5701 tgctcacatg ttctttcctg cgttatcccc tgattctgtg gataaccgta ttaccgccat
     5761 gcattagtta ttaatagtaa tcaattacgg ggtcattagt tcatagccca tatatggagt
     5821 tccg
//
